Addgene plasmid #162354: pC0.293 L3S2P55
Purpose: Level 0 transcription terminator
Depositing lab: Alistair McCormick. Depositing organization: University of Edinburgh. Publication: Evaluation and Comparison of the Efficiency of Transcription Terminators in Different Cyanobacterial Species. Gale GAR, Wang B, McCormick AJ. Front Microbiol. 2021 Jan 15;11:624011. doi: 10.3389/fmicb.2020.624011. eCollection 2020. PubMed 33519785.
Backbone
  Vector backbone: pICH41276
Growth in bacteria
  Bacterial resistance: Spectinomycin, 50 μg/mL
  Growth temperature: 37°C
  Growth strain: DH5alpha
  Copy number: High Copy
Gene/Insert
  Gene/Insert name: L3S2P55
  Insert size (bp): 57
Terms and licenses: Academic/Nonprofit Terms; Industry Terms: Not Available to Industry
How to cite: pC0.293 L3S2P55 was a gift from Alistair McCormick (Addgene plasmid # 162354 ; http://n2t.net/addgene:162354 ; RRID:Addgene_162354)
