[The description below was written by a language model from this plasmid's Addgene catalogue record and pLannotate feature annotations shown in this document.]
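Description:
pC0.293 L3S2P55 is a small (about 2.3 kb) Level 0 part plasmid that carries a single transcription terminator, L3S2P55, as a 57 bp insert in the pICH41276 backbone. "Level 0" is the term used in hierarchical modular cloning schemes for the basic storage vectors that each hold one standardised genetic part, which is then combined with promoters, coding sequences and other parts into transcription units at higher levels. The record does not describe the flanking restriction sites or overhangs. The automated annotation does not label the terminator itself, presumably because such a short element was not matched.

The plasmid is maintained in E. coli at high copy number through a ColE1/pMB1/pUC-type origin of replication. Selection is with spectinomycin, conferred by the aadA aminoglycoside adenylyltransferase gene, which spans the numbering origin of the circular sequence and also gives streptomycin resistance. The other annotated features are an AmpR (bla) promoter and short fragments matching gentamicin acetyltransferase, an integron-type integrase and lacI. The fragments are partial matches, probably sequence remnants around the resistance cassette and cloning region rather than functional genes, and no intact reporter or expression cassette is present.

According to the catalogue entry and the title of the associated publication, the construct belongs to a set of terminator parts used to evaluate and compare transcription termination efficiency across different cyanobacterial species. It serves as a donor of the L3S2P55 terminator for building such test constructs or other multi-part expression assemblies.
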