Features (pLannotate 1.2.2; 6 found; start..end, strand, type, name):
    279..335     -  CDS            GmR (fragment): gentamycin acetyltransferase; aacC1; confers resistance to gentamycin
    423..503     +  CDS            int (fragment): INT2_ECOLX - Protein inferred from homology: Swiss-Prot protein existence level 3. Putative integrase believed to be involved in the insertion of antibiotic resistance genes into plasmids and transposons. From Escherichia coli.
    494..598     -  promoter       AmpR promoter: bla
    800..849     -  CDS            lacI (fragment): lac repressor; lacI; The lac repressor binds to the lac operator to inhibit transcription in E. coli. This inhibition can be relieved by adding lactose or isopropyl-β-D-thiogalactopyranoside (IPTG).
   1032..1620    -  rep_origin     ori: high-copy-number ColE1/pMB1/pBR322/pUC origin of replication
   1794..272     -  CDS            aadA (across the origin): S3AD_ECOLX - Experimental evidence at protein level: Swiss-Prot protein existence level 1. Mediates bacterial resistance to the antibiotics streptomycin and spectinomycin. From Escherichia coli.
>Addgene plasmid #162354 | pC0.293 L3S2P55 | addgene full sequence | sequence record 323940 | Addgene NGS Result
ACAATGGTGACTTCTACAGCGCGGAGAATCTCGCTCTCTCCAGGGGAAGCCGAAGTTTCCAAAAGGTCGT
TGATCAAAGCTCGCCGCGTTGTTTCATCAAGCCTTACGGTCACCGTAACCAGCAAATCAATATCGCTGTG
TGGCTTCAGGCCGCCATCCACTGCGGAGCCGTACAAATGTACGGCCAGCAACGTCGGTTCGAGATGGCGC
TCGATGACGCCAACTACCTCTGATAGTTGAGTCGATACTTCGGCGATCACCGCTTCCCTCATGATGTTTA
ACTTTGTTTTAGGGCGACTGCCCTGCTGCGTAACATCGTTGCTGCTCCATAACATCAAACATCGACCCAC
GGCGTAACGCGCTTGCTGCTTGGATGCCCGAGGCATAGACTGTACCCCAAAAAAAAACAGTCATAACAAG
CCATGAAAACCGCCACTGCGCCGTTACCACCGCTGCGTTCGGTCAAGGTTCTGGACCAGTTGCGTGAGCG
CATACTCTTCCTTTTTCAATATTATTGAAGCATTTATCAGGGTTATTGTCTCATGAGCGGATACATATTT
GAATGTATTTAGAAAAATAAACAAATAGGGGTTCCGCGCACATTTCCCCGAAAAGTGCCACCTGACGTCT
AAGAAACCATTATTATCATGACATTAACCTATAAAAATAGGCGTATCACGAGGCCCTTTCGTCCACTGAA
GAGCCACTTCGTGGTCTCAAGCGGGACCAAAACGAAAAAAGACGCTTTTCAGCGTCTTATTGTTCGTCTT
TGGTACCGAGAAGCTGAGACCACAGAGTGATTAATGAATCGGCCAACGCGCGGGGAGAGGCGGTTTGCGT
ATTGGGCGCTCTTCCGCTTCCTCGCTCACTGACTCGCTGCGCTCGGTCGTTCGGCTGCGGCGAGCGGTAT
CAGCTCACTCAAAGGCGGTAATACGGTTATCCACAGAATCAGGGGATAACGCAGGAAAGAACATGTGAGC
AAAAGGCCAGCAAAAGGCCAGGAACCGTAAAAAGGCCGCGTTGCTGGCGTTTTTCCATAGGCTCCGCCCC
CCTGACGAGCATCACAAAAATCGACGCTCAAGTCAGAGGTGGCGAAACCCGACAGGACTATAAAGATACC
AGGCGTTTCCCCCTGGAAGCTCCCTCGTGCGCTCTCCTGTTCCGACCCTGCCGCTTACCGGATACCTGTC
CGCCTTTCTCCCTTCGGGAAGCGTGGCGCTTTCTCATAGCTCACGCTGTAGGTATCTCAGTTCGGTGTAG
GTCGTTCGCTCCAAGCTGGGCTGTGTGCACGAACCCCCCGTTCAGCCCGACCGCTGCGCCTTATCCGGTA
ACTATCGTCTTGAGTCCAACCCGGTAAGACACGACTTATCGCCACTGGCAGCAGCCACTGGTAACAGGAT
TAGCAGAGCGAGGTATGTAGGCGGTGCTACAGAGTTCTTGAAGTGGTGGCCTAACTACGGCTACACTAGA
AGAACAGTATTTGGTATCTGCGCTCTGCTGAAGCCAGTTACCTTCGGAAAAAGAGTTGGTAGCTCTTGAT
CCGGCAAACAAACCACCGCTGGTAGCGGTGGTTTTTTTGTTTGCAAGCAGCAGATTACGCGCAGAAAAAA
AGGATCTCAAGAAGATCCTTTGATCTTTTCTACGGGGTCTGACGCTCAGTGGAACGAAAACTCACGTTAA
GGGATTTTGGTCATGAGATTATCAAAAAGGATCTTCACCTAGATCCTTTTAAATTAAAAATGAAGTTTTA
AATCAATCTAAAGTATATATGAGTAAACTTGGTCTGACAGTTATTTGCCGACTACCTTGGTGATCTCGCC
TTTTACGTAATGGACAAATTCTTCCAACTGATCTGCGCGCGAGGCCAAGCGATCTTCTTCTTGTCCAAGA
TAAGCCTGTCTAGCTTCAAGTATGACGGGCTGATACTGGGCCGGCAGGCGCTCCATTGCCCAGTCGGCAG
CGACATCCTTCGGCGCGATTTTGCCGGTTACTGCGCTGTACCAAATGCGGGACAACGTAAGCACTACATT
TCGCTCATCGCCAGCCCAGTCGGGCGGCGAGTTCCATAGCGTTAAGGTTTCATTTAGCGCCTCAAATAGA
TCCTGTTCAGGAACCGGATCAAAGAGTTCCTCCGCCGCTGGACCTACCAAGGCAACGCTATGTTCTCTTG
CTTTTGTCAGCAAGATAGCCAGATCAATGTCGATCGTGGCTGGCTCGAAGATACCTGCAAGAATGTCATT
GCGCTGCCATTCTCCAAATTGCAGTTCGCGCTTAGCTGGATAACGCCACGGAATGATGTCGTCGTGCACA
